>Addgene plasmid #62369 | pBoPyV3-S23 | depositor full sequence | sequence record 102307 | Re-ligatable complete genome of BoPyV3 isolate S23
ATAAAACGAAAGGCTCAGTCGAAAGACTGGGCCTTTCGTTTTATCTGTTGTTTGTCGGTGAACGCTCTCC
TGAGTAGGACAAATCCGCCGGGAGAACAACAACAATTGCATTCATTTTATGTTTCAGGTTCAGGGGGAGG
TGTGGGAGGTTTTTTAACGCTAGCATGGATGTTTTCCCAGTCACGACGTTGTAAAACGACGGCCAGTCTT
AAGCTCGGGCCCCAAATAATGATTTTATTTTGACTGATAGTGACCTGTTCGTTGCAACAAATTGATGAGC
AATGCTTTTTTATAATGCCAACTTTGTACAAAAAAGTTGGCTGAATTCTTCCCACCATTGCTCCCAGCCT
TCTTCACCATATTTCTATAAAACAAACAATTAGTGCCTTTACATGCTACCCCCCAGCTGGAAAATCAAGA
ATGCACATACCTAGTATAAGGTGATTTTTCCCCATAGGCCAAGTTCATCCATGGTGCTATTGAAAAGGAT
ACAGCTCCACCAGTAATGAGCAGCCCAGTCTCTTCTTAATCCAAACCAAACTAAATAGCAATTGAAGCAG
TAACATTCTCCCCATGTAATGGGTCTTCTCCAGGCTTTTAGCTTTTTTTGATGGATTTGACTTAGCACAC
ATGTAATGCATGTGCAGGCTCTCATCCCAAACACAACACAGTGGGAATTTCTCTTGATCTTAGAGCCCCA
GAGAGGCCCCAACATCTCTCCCAAAGTAGGATAATCAGAATCCCAGAAAAAACTTACTGGTCCAGAGAAG
AATCCGGGATCAGACTCATGCACAGACTCCAGCTTAGCTTGAGCTTTAGCCCAGAGATCATTTAATCTGG
CCATGGTCTGATTATCCCCACCTTTATCTGGGTGGTATTTAATCCTGGCCTCCCTGAGCTTTTTCTTCAT
TAAGGGCATATTCCCCCAACAGGTGGGGGGCAGCCCAAGAAGCCCCAACAGCTCCTTTGCTTCTTCTCTG
GCTAGAACCCGATCCATAATTGCAGGCTGCACCCTTTCTCTCAACTGAGGAGGAGGCAAGGAAGGCCACC
AAGCCACCTCTATATATAAAAAAAAGTAGGCCTGCATGTCATTAGTTGCTGGGCAACCTCAGGCCATTTT
GGCGGGCTGCCACAGGATGTGGGAGGGTGACTTAAAGGACGTTGCCTAGGAGACTGCCGCCAGTCACATG
AAAGGCGCCGGCGGAAAACCACCTGGGGCCTCTTACTTCCTCTGTAAGTAACTTATTTTTCTGTTAATTT
CTTTAGTTAACTCTTTACTACCTTTAATTTAGGCCTACTTTTTTATATTTTCAGAAAAACCCTGTGTTGT
TCCTGTCTTTGGTGGTGGTTGGTTAACTACTGGTAAGATGGGCATCTTACTGTCTTTACCTGAGATTATA
GCTGCCGCTGAAGTGGGCTGGGCAGAAGCTGTGGCCATTGCCGGGGGGGAAGCTGCCATCTTCTCTGGTG
AAGGAGCCGCTATTCTAGAGAGCCTGTTAACTGCGGGGGCACTAACAGGCGAGGCTACCACAGCACTTGG
AATCTCTGACGCAGCTGCCATTACATTGACAGCTTTTCCAGAGCTAACCAAGACATTTCTTACTCTGCAG
ACCACACTTGCTGCTGCTAGCTTTGCTGGAGGTGTTGCCTATTCCATCAATCCTGGGGAGCGGGTGTTCA
AGAGTATTGAAGGACCAGGTGGACTCGGGCCCCAACTTAGAGGAAACATGGCACTTCAACTGTGGTTTCC
ACAAACGGGGCTGTGGCAAAACTATGGTGTCAGCCTCCCCGACTGGTGGAGTAGCTTGCTCAGCCAATTG
CCTGATCCCTACACAATTTTGCAGGACATTGCCAGAGGAATCTGGACCTCCTACTATAGAGCTGGACAAG
AAATTGTCAGAAGAACAGTTGGAAATCAAATCAGAGGATTTGTAGGCTCTGTTCAAGAGAACCTGCTCCA
AACTGGCAGGGCTATTGTAGAAAGGGCCCCTGATCCAGTTACAGGCCTCATTAATGTCTGGAATTGGGCT
ACTGAGCATCAAAGACAATGGGAAACTCAAGCTCTCCTAGAAGGACAGCCTGTGTTTGGGAGGGAGACCC
AATGGGAGAGTCAAAACCTCCCAATAGATGGGGGAAATAACCAAAGGGATGGATGGCATTGGGGAGGGCA
ATGGGTTACTATGCCTGGCAGCAATCTAGGTGCCTATACAGTGCCTCAGTGGATGTTGTATGTTCTAGAG
GAAGTGGAAAAGGACCTGACTGCCCATCATGGCAACATGCGGAGCAGGAAGAGGCAAGGTGACCCTGCCA
AGACAAATAAAAAAAGGAGGCGCTGAGGTCCTGGATACAGTCCCCTTGTCTGAGACCACCCAGTATGCTG
TAGAGTTTGTGAACAAGCCAACCTTTCTGAAGACCAATGGGGACCCAGAATACAGATCTAGAGGCCTGCA
ATACCTGCTTGATGACCCGACTGTAGGTGTTCAGGGTGCTTTGTGCTACTCACTCGGGGTAATTGACCTG
CCTGAAATTCCTAATGCTATGTGTGAAGATTCTGTAATTGTTTGGGAAGCTTATAGAGTGGAGACTGAGC
TTATCACGCTGCCTGTGCTGGGGTCTGGGGGCTATGTTTCTGCTACAAAAACTATTGCAAGTGTTGAAGG
TCCACAAATGTATTTTTGGGCTGTTGGGGGCAGTCCTCTTGATGTTGTGGGGTTTAATCCTGACCCAGAT
GGGACCTACACTTTTGCAGCTGAGCTTGCTGCCCCTAAGGGCACTATATCTGTTGCAGGCCCTGGTGCAA
CTAAAAGCCAGGTTACTACTCCTAAATATACAGTAGAGGGCTGGGCTGCAGATCCTTCCATGAATGATAA
TACCAAATATTTTGGAAGAATTATAGGAGGATCCCAGACTCCACCTGTAATCACCTATGGAAATGGCTCA
ACCACACCTTTGGTTGATGAATATGGAGTGGGTCCATTGTGCCTACATGGCGTCTGTTATCTGACCTCTG
TTGATCTAATGGGAACTGTGGGCTGGCCTGGACAGGCAACACTTCCTGATGGAGGAGTTAAGAAAAGAGC
CCTGCAGACTGCTGCAGGCAGGTTTTTCAGAGTCCACTTCAGACAGAGAAGGGTTAAGAATCCCTGGACC
ATGGAGCAAATGCTGAGTCAATTTCTCAGGCCTAAAGCTCCTGTGGTTACTGGGGCTCAAACAGAGGTCA
GTGAAGTGACAATGACCCAGGACAAAGGTCCTGCCAGTATTCCTCCCACCCTTGAGGCTTCTGTGGGTTA
TGGTCAAGCTATTTTTAATGTTGTGGATGGCCAGCTTGTCTACCCAGATGGACAGGGGGGGAGCATAAAT
ATAGGAACTAGAACACAAATGTAAGCCAAAGCAACAGTTTATTGTATGCAGTATCTGCAGGATTATGCTT
TTGCTATGCTTTTTTATACAGAATTAAAAGAATTTGCATCAGAAAAACCAGTGTCTGCTGTACTCTGTGT
AGGCCTTGTTTGCTCCTCTTCTTCTTCTTCCTCTCCATCATAAACACAGATGCCCTCCAATGCCCCCTTG
CCATCCTGGATGTTTATCCTCATATCTACAAATGAGGTAAAAGAAATCCATGCTTCAAAGACAGTTTTCC
AGTGCACAACTTGCTCTTGCACTTTGGCCATAAACATGCTAACAGGTTCATTCCATACAAGCAATGCAAG
CAGTGTTACAGGGTTGGTAAGGAGTCTTTTCCTCACCAGAAAATCATCCTTTAACAGGGTTTTGCTAAGG
TTAGGCCTATGCCTGAATTTAATGGTTTTGGCAATTCTGACCTTAACTGTTTTGGGGACTTCATAGTCAT
TTGAGGTTATGATACCCGGGGGCCACACTTGCTGCACTTTGTTTACATGTTTCTTCTCCAAATTCACTGC
TACAGCACCATCTAAATGGTCTCTCATGTTGTCTAGGTTCGTGAATCCACAGCCATGGGGGAGGGTAGGA
TCTGCAGCTGATTGTCCTTTAACATCTTCTAAGAGAACTGCAAACTTGTCTATCCCACACCCTAATTCAA
AAGGCAATTTTTCAGCAGGCACATTAATATTTAATGATGCACCTTGCACTAGATTTATTATGGCTGCTGC
AAGAGTAGTCTTACCTGAATTAAGTGGGCCAATGAAATGCACATATCTTTTCTTTGGGGTGTTATTAACC
AGTATTTCTAATATGGACACTACCTGTTCAGAGCAATCAGGTATCAGTTCCATGAGCCAAGCCACTCCTG
CTAAAGTTTCTGCAATTTCAACAGGGCCTCCACACTGCTCAGCCATTTTCTCAAACACCTTTTCAAAGTA
AAAACATAACAACTCCTTTCTTGTGGCTGTTGCTATTCTCACCCTGTTTTTTGCAGCCACCTGATCAGCA
GCTTGGGTGCAGATGTTTTTCTGGGTTTTACAGTGCAAAAACACCTTAGCATTTGCATGGTGGGGGCTGT
GCTGCTGCCAGTGCACTTTCCCGCCACTTTGGGTGTTGCACTTCTGGCAACTTCCAGGGGGATTTGCAAA
TTCCAAATACATTCCCATAATTAACAATGGATCTGTACTGTTCAGCACATTGGCAAATTCACAAAGCTTT
ATCCAGTCAACTTCTTTGCCCTTCTGCTTTTGCTCATCAAAATCATAGTCATGCAAACCCCCCTCTTTAC
TGGCAGGACCCCGGGTAAAAGGGGGATCTCCCAAGGCATTATAACAGTCCTGTTGTTTTAGCACAGCTCT
ACAATGGATAAAGGAAGAAGCACATATTTTTCTACCCCAATTTTGCACAGCAGTAACCCTGTGTTTGCCA
GGACATATCATATACAATATTGCCCCCTCTACACCATCATTAACTTTAGAAATGCACCAAAACAAACAGT
TAAATTTTCTAGTCATATGCACTTGCATATCATTAACTTTGGATTCTGTAGTATAGCATATAAAGCAACT
ATGAGTCTTATTCCCAAAAACAGCATGGCTTACAAATCCAAGCAAAGCACTAGGAATGTCCTCAGGAGGC
GGGGGTCCCTTGGGCTTCTTTTTAGGGGGAGTGGAGAAGCTGCTGGCTTGGCTGGTCCCTTCACCAGGAT
CTGCAGGGTCCTCATCATCACTGCTTGGAAGCTCTTCATCACATCTCAGGTTTTCCTCATCCCAATCCTT
GTTGAATTCTTCCTGCAACTTTCTTGTACAAAGTTGGCATTATAAGAAAGCATTGCTTATCAATTTGTTG
CAACGAACAGGTCACTATCAGTCAAAATAAAATCATTATTTGCCATCCAGCTGATAAGCAAGTAAAACCT
CTACAAATGTGGTAAAATCGATAAGGATCCGGGCTGGCGTAATAGCGAAGAGGCCCGCACCGATCGCCCT
TCCCAACAGTTGCGTACCTAACCAAGTTCCTCTTTCAGAGGTTATTTCAGGCCCTGCAGGTTAATTAACA
AAAAACCCCGCCGGGGCGGGGTTTTTTGTTACAATTCTTATCCTCAGTCCTGCTCCTCTGCCACAAAGTG
CACACAGTTGCCTGCTGGGTCTCTCAGGGCAAACTCTCTCCCCCAGGGCTGCTCTCCAATCTCTGTCATG
GCAGGGCCACTGGCATCCCTGAAGTTGGTGGAGACCACCTCACTCCACTCAGCATACAGCTCATCCAGTC
CTCTCACCCACACCCAAGCCAGGGTGTTGTCAGGCACCACCTGGTCCTGGACTGCTGAGATGAACAGGGT
GACATCATCTCTGACCACACCTGCAAAGTCATCCTCCACAAAATCTCTGGAGAACCCCAACCTGTCAGTC
CAGAACTCAACAGCTCCAGCCACATCCCTGGCTGTGAGCACTGGGACAGCACTGGTCAACTTGGCCATGA
TGGCCCTCCTATAGTGAGTCGTATTATACTATGCCGATATACTATGCCGATGATTAATTGTCAACTACTT
TTGAAAAATTTAATTAAGAACATGTGAGCAAAAGGCCAGCAAAAGGCCAGGAACCGTAAAAAGGCCGCGT
TGCTGGCGTTTTTCCATAGGCTCCGCCCCCCTGACGAGCATCACAAAAATCGACGCTCAAGTCAGAGGTG
GCGAAACCCGACAGGACTATAAAGATACCAGGCGTTTCCCCCTGGAAGCTCCCTCGTGCGCTCTCCTGTT
CCGACCCTGCCGCTTACCGGATACCTGTCCGCCTTTCTCCCTTCGGGAAGCGTGGCGCTTTCTCATAGCT
CACGCTGTAGGTATCTCAGTTCGGTGTAGGTCGTTCGCTCCAAGCTGGGCTGTGTGCACGAACCCCCCGT
TCAGCCCGACCGCTGCGCCTTATCCGGTAACTATCGTCTTGAGTCCAACCCGGTAAGACACGACTTATCG
CCACTGGCAGCAGCCACTGGTAACAGGATTAGCAGAGCGAGGTATGTAGGCGGTGCTACAGAGTTCTTGA
AGTGGTGGCCTAACTACGGCTACACTAGAAGAACAGTATTTGGTATCTGCGCTCTGCTGAAGCCAGTTAC
CTTCGGAAAAAGAGTTGGTAGCTCTTGATCCGGCAAACAAACCACCGCTGGTAGCGGTGGTTTTTTTGTT
TGCAAGCAGCAGATTACGCGCAGAAAAAAAGGATCTCAAGAAGATCCTTTGATCTTTTCTACGGGGTCTG
ACGCTCAGTGGAACGAAAACTCACGTTAAGGGATTTTGGTCATGGCTAGTTAATTAACCCACGTTTCAAC
ATGCACATCCCAGTAATTTGGAAACATTTTGTTTCCAAAGATTCACTTAACATTGGTTTAGCAACATGAA
GCTTGGCTGTTTTGGCGGATGAGAGAAGATTTTCAGCCTGATACAGATTAAATCAGAACGCAGAAGCGGT
CTGATAAAACAGAATTTGCCTGGCGGCAGTAGCGCGGTGGTCCCACCTGACCCCATGCCGAACTCAGAAG
TGAAACGCCGTAGCGCCGATGGTAGTGTGGGGTCTCCCCATGCGAGAGTAGGGAACTGCCAGGCATCAA
Features (pLannotate 1.2.2; 10 found; start..end, strand, type, name):
    171..207     -  CDS            lacZα (fragment): LacZα fragment of β-galactosidase; lacZ fragment
    224..319     +  protein_bind   attL3: mutant version of attL; recombination site for the Gateway® LR reaction LR Clonase™
    785..997     -  CDS            LT_POVWU (fragment): Protein inferred from homology: Swiss-Prot protein existence level 3. Isoform large T antigen is a key early protein essential for both driving viral replication and inducing cellular transformation. Plays a role in viral genome replication by driving entry of quiescent cells into the cell cycle and by autoregulating the synthesis of viral early mRNA. Displays highly oncogenic activities by corrupting the host cellular checkpoint mechanisms that guard cell division and the transcription, replication, and repair of DNA. Participates in the modulation of cellular gene expression preceeding viral
   5196..5291    -  protein_bind   attL3: mutant version of attL; recombination site for the Gateway® LR reaction LR Clonase™
   5353..5404    +  CDS            lacZα (fragment): LacZα fragment of β-galactosidase; lacZ fragment
   5507..5878    -  CDS            ble: BLE_STRHI - Experimental evidence at protein level: Swiss-Prot protein existence level 1. Binding protein with a strong affinity to the bleomycin family of antibiotics. From Streptoalloteichus hindustanus.
   5898..5945    -  promoter       EM7 promoter: synthetic bacterial promoter&nbsp
   6031..6619    -  rep_origin     ori: high-copy-number ColE1/pMB1/pBR322/pUC origin of replication
   6878..6993    +  ncRNA          5S rRNA: Accession: RF00001 - 5S ribosomal RNA
   6997..84      +  terminator     rrnB T1 terminator (across the origin): Escherichia coli rrnB; transcription terminator T1 from the E. coli rrnB gene
