[The description below was written by a language model from this plasmid's Addgene catalogue record and pLannotate feature annotations shown in this document.]
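Description:
pBoPyV3-S23 is a bacterial plasmid clone carrying the complete genome of bovine polyomavirus 3 (BoPyV3), isolate S23, a member of the Polyomaviridae. The 4,868 bp viral genome is held in the small 2,131 bp pFunnyfarm backbone, giving a 6,999 bp construct classed as a viral clone. Propagation in E. coli relies on a high-copy ColE1/pUC-type origin. Selection is by Zeocin/bleomycin resistance, provided by the Streptoalloteichus hindustanus ble gene under the synthetic bacterial EM7 promoter. An rrnB T1 terminator with adjoining 5S rRNA sequence and short lacZα remnants are also annotated in the backbone, the terminator presumably insulating the insert region from read-through transcription.

The viral genome was inserted by Gateway cloning and lies between two attL3 sites in opposite orientation. Automated annotation of the insert picked out only one viral feature, a short fragment with homology to a polyomavirus large T antigen, the early protein that drives viral DNA replication and pushes host cells into the cell cycle. The other expected polyomavirus genes and the regulatory region are not annotated in the feature table, although the record describes the insert as a full genome. No heterologous eukaryotic promoter, tag or reporter is recorded, so any expression would depend on the virus's own control elements.

According to the depositor, the genome can be released from the plasmid by EcoRI digestion, and the sequence record calls it re-ligatable. This implies that the excised linear genome can be recircularised to recreate the native circular viral DNA. The clone therefore serves as a reference copy of this isolate and as a starting material for studies of BoPyV3.
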