Addgene plasmid #62369: pBoPyV3-S23
Purpose: Complete genome of BoPyV3 isolate S23
Depositing lab: Christopher Buck. Depositing organization: National Cancer Institute (NCI). Publication: Hamburger polyomaviruses. Peretti A, FitzGerald PC, Bliskovsky V, Buck CB, Pastrana DV. J Gen Virol. 2015 Jan 7. pii: vir.0.000033. doi: 10.1099/vir.0.000033. PubMed 25568187.
Backbone
  Vector backbone: pFunnyfarm
  Backbone manufacturer: Christopher Buck lab, Addgene plasmid 24755
  Backbone size w/o insert (bp): 2131
  Total vector size (bp): 6999
  Vector type: Viral clone
Growth in bacteria
  Bacterial resistance: Bleocin (Zeocin), 50 μg/mL
  Growth temperature: 37°C
  Growth strain: DH5alpha
  Copy number: High Copy
Gene/Insert
  Gene/Insert name: Full genome of BoPyV3 isolate S23
  Species: Viruses (Polyomaviridae)
  Insert size (bp): 4868
  GenBank ID: KM496326.1 GI:697870369
  Cloning method: Gateway Cloning
  Sequencing primers: 5′ M13/pUC Forward; 3′ Asylum-R (CTGAAAGAGGAACTTGGTTAGG)
Terms and licenses: Academic/Nonprofit Terms; Industry Terms: Not Available to Industry
Depositor comments: Genome can be liberated by digestion with EcoRI
How to cite: pBoPyV3-S23 was a gift from Christopher Buck (Addgene plasmid # 62369 ; http://n2t.net/addgene:62369 ; RRID:Addgene_62369)
