>Addgene plasmid #62369 | pBoPyV3-S23 | addgene partial sequence | sequence record 104955 | M13pUC-Fwd 5'-CCCAGTCACGACGTTGTAAAACG-3'
GGCCCCAAATAATGATTTTATTTTGACTGATAGTGACCTGTTCGTTGCAACAAATTGATGAGCAATGCTT
TTTTATAATGCCAACTTTGTACAAAAAAGTTGGCTGAATTCTTCCCACCATTGCTCCCAGCCTTCTTCAC
CATATTTCTATAAAACAAACAATTAGTGCCTTTACATGCTACCCCCCAGCTGGAAAATCAAGAATGCACA
TACCTAGTATAAGGTGATTTTTCCCCATAGGCCAAGTTCATCCATGGTGCTATTGAAAAGGATACAGCTC
CACCAGTAATGAGCAGCCCAGTCTCTTCTTAATCCAAACCAAACTAAATAGCAATTGAAGCAGTAACATT
CTCCCCATGTAATGGGTCTTCTCCAGGCTTTTAGCTTTTTTTGATGGATTTGACTTAGCACACATGTAAT
GCATGTGCAGGCTCTCATCCCAAACACAACACAGTGGGAATTTCTCTTGATCTTAGAGCCCCAGAGAGGC
CCCAACATCTCTCCCAAAGTAGGATAATCAGAATCCCAGAAAAAACTTACTGGTCCAGAGAAGAATCCGG
GATCAGACTCATGCACAGACTCCAGCTTAGCTTGAGCTTTAGCCCAGAGATCATTTAATCTGGCCATGGT
CTGATTATCCCCACCTTTATCTGGGTGGTATTTAATCCTGGCCTCCCTGAGCTTTTTCTTCATTAAGGGC
ATATTCCCCCAACAGGTGGGGGGCAGCCCAAGAAGCCCCAACAGCTCCTTTGCTTCTTCTCTGGCTAGAA
CCCGATCCATAATTGCAGGCTGCACCCTTTCTCTCAACTGAGGAGGAGGCAAGGAAGGCCACCAAGCCAC
CTCTATATATAAAAAA
