>Addgene plasmid #62369 | pBoPyV3-S23 | addgene partial sequence | sequence record 106278 | LacZ-F2 5'-cctcttcgctattacgccag-3'
TTTACCACATTTGTAGAGGTTTTACTTGCTTATCAGCTGGATGGCAAATAATGATTTTATTTTGACTGAT
AGTGACCTGTTCGTTGCAACAAATTGATAAGCAATGCTTTCTTATAATGCCAACTTTGTACAAGAAAGTT
GCAGGAAGAATTCAACAAGGATTGGGATGAGGAAAACCTGAGATGTGATGAAGAGCTTCCAAGCAGTGAT
GATGAGGACCCTGCAGATCCTGGTGAAGGGACCAGCCAAGCCAGCAGCTTCTCCACTCCCCCTAAAAAGA
AGCCCAAGGGACCCCCGCCTCCTGAGGACATTCCTAGTGCTTTGCTTGGATTTGTAAGCCATGCTGTTTT
TGGGAATAAGACTCATAGTTGCTTTATATGCTATACTACAGAATCCAAAGTTAATGATATGCAAGTGCAT
ATGACTAGAAAATTTAACTGTTTGTTTTGGTGCATTTCTAAAGTTAATGATGGTGTAGAGGGGGCAATAT
TGTATATGATATGTCCTGGCAAACACAGGGTTACTGCTGTGCAAAATTGGGGTAGAAAAATATGTGCTTC
TTCCTTTATCCATTGTAGAGCTGTGCTAAAACAACAGGACTGTTATAATGCCTTGGGAGATCCCCCTTTT
ACCCGGGGTCCTGCCAGTAAAGAGGGGGGTTTGCATGACTATGATTTTGATGAGCAAAAGCAGAAGGGCA
AAGAAGTTGACTGGATAAAGCTTTGTGAATTTGCCAATGTGCTGAACAGTACAGATCCATTGTTAATTAT
GGGAATGTATTTGGAATTTGCAAATCCCCCTGGAAGTTGCCAGAAGTGCAACACCCAAAGTGGCGGGAAA
GTGCACTGGCAGCAGCACAGCCCCCACCATGCAAATGCTAAGGTGTTTTTGCACTGTAAAACCCAGAAAA
